Addgene plasmid #53634: CBSA-c032
Purpose: bacterial expression plasmid
Depositing lab: Nicola Burgess-Brown. Depositing organization: University of Oxford.
Backbone
  Vector backbone: pNIC28-Bsa4
  Backbone manufacturer: SGC
  Vector type: Bacterial Expression
Growth in bacteria
  Bacterial resistance: Kanamycin, 50 μg/mL
  Growth temperature: 37°C
  Growth strain: Mach1 ; BL21(DE3)-R3-pRARE2
  Copy number: High Copy
Gene/Insert
  Gene/Insert name: CBSA (alt names: 4COO; gi|4557415)
  Insert size (bp): 1714
  Mutation: Bacterial expression for structure determination; may not be full ORF, see comments
  Promoter: T7
  Tag / fusion protein: His-6-TEV (N terminal on insert)
  Cloning method: Ligation Independent Cloning
  Sequencing primers: 5′ T7; 3′ T7-term
Terms and licenses: Academic/Nonprofit Terms; Industry Terms: Not Available to Industry
Depositor comments: T7/lac regulated, N-terminal His-tag, TEV, LIC cloning using BsaI cleavage/T4 polymerase, SacB stuffer fragment, pET28 backbone. http://www.thesgc.org/structures/4COO/ Use BL21(DE3)-R3-pRARE2 strain for expression.
How to cite: CBSA-c032 was a gift from Nicola Burgess-Brown (Addgene plasmid # 53634 ; http://n2t.net/addgene:53634 ; RRID:Addgene_53634)
