[The description below was written by a language model from this plasmid's Addgene catalogue record.]
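Description:
CBSA-c032 is a bacterial expression plasmid built on pNIC28-Bsa4, a pET28-derived vector designed for high-throughput production of recombinant proteins in E. coli. It carries kanamycin resistance for selection and is recorded as high copy. The record lists a cloning strain for propagation and a BL21(DE3)-derived strain carrying a rare-codon tRNA helper plasmid for expression. The DE3 lysogen supplies the T7 RNA polymerase needed to drive the vector's promoter. No feature table is provided, so the origin of replication and other backbone elements are not itemised beyond the pET28 lineage.

The insert, named CBSA, is about 1.7 kb and was introduced by ligation-independent cloning. In this system, BsaI cleavage and T4 polymerase treatment create the single-stranded overhangs, and the incoming fragment replaces a SacB stuffer that allows counter-selection against uncut parental vector. Expression is controlled by a T7/lac arrangement, in which the lac operator keeps the T7 promoter repressed until induction. The protein is made with an N-terminal hexahistidine tag followed by a TEV protease site, so it can be purified by metal-affinity chromatography and the tag then cleaved off.

The record does not spell out the gene's full name or source species, giving only an alternative sequence identifier and a link to a deposited structure entry. It notes that the construct was designed for structure determination and may encode a truncated domain rather than the full open reading frame. The exact construct boundaries are not stated. Its intended use is recombinant protein production for crystallography and related biochemical work.
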