>Addgene plasmid #53634 | CBSA-c032 | depositor partial sequence | sequence record 83762 | insert sequence
ATGCACCATCATCATCATCATTCTTCTGGTGTAGATCTGGGTACCGAGAACCTGTACTTCCAATCCATGC
CTTCTGAGACCCCCCAGGCAGAAGTGGGGCCCACAGGCTGCCCCCACCGCTCAGGGCCACACTCGGCGAA
GGGGAGCCTGGAGAAGGGGTCCCCAGAGGATAAGGAAGCCAAGGAGCCCCTGTGGATCCGGCCCGATGCT
CCGAGCAGGTGCACCTGGCAGCTGGGCCGGCCTGCCTCCGAGTCCCCACATCACCACACTGCCCCGGCAA
AATCTCCAAAAATCTTGCCAGATATTCTGAAGAAAATCGGGGACACCCCTATGGTCAGAATCAACAAGAT
TGGGAAGAAGTTCGGCCTGAAGTGTGAGCTCTTGGCCAAGTGTGAGTTCTTCAACGCGGGCGGGAGCGTG
AAGGACCGCATCAGCCTGCGGATGATTGAGGATGCTGAGCGCGACGGGACGCTGAAGCCCGGGGACACGA
TTATCGAGCCGACATCCGGGAACACCGGGATCGGGCTGGCCCTGGCTGCGGCAGTGAGGGGCTATCGCTG
CATCATCGTGATGCCAGAGAAGATGAGCTCCGAGAAGGTGGACGTGCTGCGGGCACTGGGGGCTGAGATT
GTGAGGACGCCCACCAATGCCAGGTTCGACTCCCCGGAGTCACACGTGGGGGTGGCCTGGCGGCTGAAGA
ACGAAATCCCCAATTCTCACATCCTAGACCAGTACCGCAACGCCAGCAACCCCCTGGCTCACTATGACAC
CACCGCTGATGAGATCCTGCAGCAGTGTGATGGGAAGCTGGACATGCTGGTGGCTTCAGTGGGCACGGGC
GGCACCATCACGGGCATTGCCAGGAAGCTGAAGGAGAAGTGTCCTGGATGCAGGATCATTGGGGTGGATC
CCGAAGGGTCCATCCTCGCAGAGCCGGAGGAGCTGAACCAGACGGAGCAGACAACCTACGAGGTGGAAGG
GATCGGCTACGACTTCATCCCCACGGTGCTGGACAGGACGGTGGTGGACAAGTGGTTCAAGAGCAACGAT
GAGGAGGCGTTCACCTTTGCCCGCATGCTGATCGCGCAAGAGGGGCTGCTGTGCGGTGGCAGTGCTGGCA
GCACGGTGGCGGTGGCCGTGAAGGCTGCGCAGGAGCTGCAGGAGGGCCAGCGCTGCGTGGTCATTCTGCC
CGACTCAGTGCGGAACTACATGACCAAGTTCCTGAGCGACAGGTGGATGCTGCAGAAGGGCTTTCTGAAG
GAGGAGGACCTCACGGAGAAGAAGCCCTGGTGGTGGCACCTCCGTGTTCAGGAGCTGGGCCTGTCAGCCC
CGCTGACCGTGCTCCCGACCATCACCTGTGGGCACACCATCGAGATCCTCCGGGAGAAGGGCTTCGACCA
GGCGCCCGTGGTGGATGAGGCGGGGGTAATCCTGGGAATGGTGACGCTTGGGAACATGCTCTCGTCCCTG
CTTGCCGGGAAGGTGCAGCCGTCAGACCAAGTTGGCAAAGTCATCTACAAGCAGTTCAAACAGATCCGCC
TCACGGACACGCTGGGCAGGCTCTCGCACATCCTGGAGATGGACCACTTCGCCCTGGTGGTGCACGAGCA
GCGGCAGATGGTGTTCGGGGTGGTCACCGCCATTGACTTGCTGAACTTCGTGGCCGCCCAGGAGCGGGAC
CAGAAGTGACAGTAAAGGTGGATACGGATCCGAA
