>Addgene plasmid #53634 | CBSA-c032 | addgene partial sequence | sequence record 86607 | T7 5'-TAATACGACTCACTATAGGG-3'
AATAATTTTGTTTAACTTTAAGAAGGAGATATACATATGCACCATCATCATCATCATTCTTCTGGTGTAG
ATCTGGGTACCGAGAACCTGTACTTCCAATCCATGCCTTCTGAGACCCCCCAGGCAGAAGTGGGGCCCAC
AGGCTGCCCCCACCGCTCAGGGCCACACTCGGCGAAGGGGAGCCTGGAGAAGGGGTCCCCAGAGGATAAG
GAAGCCAAGGAGCCCCTGTGGATCCGGCCCGATGCTCCGAGCAGGTGCACCTGGCAGCTGGGCCGGCCTG
CCTCCGAGTCCCCACATCACCACACTGCCCCGGCAAAATCTCCAAAAATCTTGCCAGATATTCTGAAGAA
AATCGGGGACACCCCTATGGTCAGAATCAACAAGATTGGGAAGAAGTTCGGCCTGAAGTGTGAGCTCTTG
GCCAAGTGTGAGTTCTTCAACGCGGGCGGGAGCGTGAAGGACCGCATCAGCCTGCGGATGATTGAGGATG
CTGAGCGCGACGGGACGCTGAAGCCCGGGGACACGATTATCGAGCCGACATCCGGGAACACCGGGATCGG
GCTGGCCCTGGCTGCGGCAGTGAGGGGCTATCGCTGCATCATCGTGATGCCAGAGAAGATGAGCTCCGAG
AAGGTGGACGTGCTGCGGGCACTGGGGGCTGAGATTGTGAGGACGCCCACCAATGCCAGGTTCGACTCCC
CGGAGTCACACGTGGGGGTGGCCTGGCGGCTGAAGAACGAAATCCCCAATTCTCACATCCTAGACCAGTA
CCGCAACGCCAGCAACCCCCTGGCTCACTATGACACCACCGCTGATGAGATCCTGCAGCAGTGTGATGGG
AAGCTGGACATGCTGGTGGCTTCAGTGGGCACGGGCGGCACCATCACGGGCATTGCCAGGAAGCTGAAGG
AGAAGTGTCCTGGATGCAGGATCATTGGGGTGGATCCCGAAGGGTCCATCCTCGCAGAGCCGGAGGAGCT
GAACCAGACGGAGCAGACAACCTACGAGGTGGAAGGGATCGGCTACGACTTCATCCCCACGGTGCTGGAC
AGGACGGTGGTGGACAAGTGGTTCAAGAGCAACGATGAGA
